Addgene plasmid #39554: Arf1-GFP
Depositing lab: Paul Melancon. Depositing organization: University of Alberta. Publication: Characterization of class I and II ADP-ribosylation factors (Arfs) in live cells: GDP-bound class II Arfs associate with the ER-Golgi intermediate compartment independently of GBF1. Chun J, Shapovalova Z, Dejgaard SY, Presley JF, Melancon P. Mol Biol Cell. 2008 Aug;19(8):3488-500. Epub 2008 Jun 4. 10.1091/mbc.e08-04-0373 PubMed 18524849.
Backbone
  Vector backbone: pEGFP-N1
  Backbone manufacturer: Clontech
  Backbone size w/o insert (bp): 4700
  Total vector size (bp): 5246
  Vector type: Mammalian Expression
  Selectable markers: Neomycin (select with G418)
Growth in bacteria
  Bacterial resistance: Kanamycin, 50 μg/mL
  Growth temperature: 37°C
  Growth strain: DH5alpha
  Copy number: High Copy
Gene/Insert
  Gene/Insert name: ADP ribosylation factor 1 (alt name: ARF1)
  Species: H. sapiens (human)
  Insert size (bp): 546
  Entrez Gene: ARF1 (a.k.a. PVNH8)
  Promoter: CMV
  Tag / fusion protein: GFP (C terminal on backbone)
  Cloning method: Restriction Enzyme; 5′ cloning site XhoI (not destroyed); 3′ cloning site KpnI (not destroyed)
  Sequencing primers: 5′ CMV; 3′ EFGP-N
Terms and licenses: Academic/Nonprofit Terms; Industry Terms: Not Available to Industry
How to cite: Arf1-GFP was a gift from Paul Melancon (Addgene plasmid # 39554 ; http://n2t.net/addgene:39554 ; RRID:Addgene_39554)
