[The description below was written by a language model from this plasmid's Addgene catalogue record and pLannotate feature annotations shown in this document.]
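Description:
Arf1-GFP is a mammalian expression plasmid built on the Clontech pEGFP-N1 backbone, carrying the human ADP-ribosylation factor 1 (ARF1) coding sequence fused at its C terminus to EGFP. The roughly 546 bp ARF1 insert was placed between the XhoI and KpnI sites of the multiple cloning site, both of which remain intact, so that it reads in frame through a short remnant of the polylinker into the mammalian codon-optimized EGFP open reading frame. Transcription is driven by the human cytomegalovirus immediate early enhancer and promoter and terminated by the SV40 polyadenylation signal. The automated annotation matched the insert to the bovine ARF1 protein entry, which probably reflects the strong conservation of this small GTPase, since the catalogue record lists the species as human.

The plasmid replicates at high copy in E. coli from a pUC-type ColE1 origin and also carries an f1 origin for single-stranded DNA production. A single Tn5 aminoglycoside phosphotransferase gene serves for selection in both hosts: a bacterial bla-type promoter gives kanamycin resistance in bacteria, while the SV40 enhancer/early promoter, paired with the HSV TK polyadenylation signal, gives G418 resistance in mammalian cells. The short large T antigen, ble and bGH poly(A) fragments in the feature table appear to be backbone remnants or partial annotation matches, not functional elements. The sequenced record is 5,255 nt, close to the 5,246 bp catalogue size.

ARF1 regulates coat protein recruitment and vesicle budding at the Golgi. The associated publication on class I and II Arfs indicates the fusion was used to follow Arf1 localization and membrane association in live cells by fluorescence microscopy.
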