Features (pLannotate 1.2.2; 16 found; start..end, strand, type, name):
     61..364     +  enhancer       CMV enhancer: human cytomegalovirus immediate early enhancer
    365..568     +  promoter       CMV promoter: human cytomegalovirus (CMV) immediate early promoter
    591..618     +  misc_feature   MCS (fragment): multiple cloning site
    622..1164    +  CDS            ARF1: ARF1_BOVIN - Experimental evidence at protein level: Swiss-Prot protein existence level 1. GTP-binding protein involved in protein trafficking among different compartments. Modulates vesicle budding and uncoating within the Golgi complex. Deactivation induces the redistribution of the entire Golgi complex to the endoplasmic reticulum, suggesting a crucial role in protein trafficking. In its GTP-bound form, its triggers the association with coat proteins with the Golgi membrane. The hydrolysis of ARF1-bound GTP, which is mediated by ARFGAPs proteins, is required for dissociation of coat protein
   1166..1193    +  misc_feature   MCS (fragment): multiple cloning site
   1201..1920    +  CDS            EGFP: the original enhanced GFP (Yang et al., 1996) mammalian codon-optimized
   1937..2020    +  CDS            large T antigen (fragment): large T antigen from SV40 (simian virus 40)
   2043..2164    +  polyA_signal   SV40 poly(A) signal: SV40 polyadenylation signal
   2198..2626    -  rep_origin     f1 ori (sequence partly withheld): f1 bacteriophage origin of replication; arrow indicates direction of (+) strand synthesis
   2653..2757    +  promoter       AmpR promoter: bla
   2759..3116    +  promoter       SV40 promoter: SV40 enhancer and early promoter
   3151..3945    +  CDS            NeoR/KanR: aminoglycoside phosphotransferase from Tn5; aph(3')-II (or nptII); confers resistance to neomycin, kanamycin, and G418 (Geneticin®)
   3966..4118    +  CDS            ble (fragment): BLE_KLEPN - Experimental evidence at protein level: Swiss-Prot protein existence level 1. Binding protein with a strong affinity to the bleomycin family of antibiotics. Binds to CL990; an antimitotic-antibiotic compound. From Klebsiella pneumoniae.
   4177..4224    +  polyA_signal   HSV TK poly(A) signal: herpes simplex virus thymidine kinase polyadenylation signal (Cole and Stacy, 1985)
   4315..4331    -  polyA_signal   bGH poly(A) signal (fragment): bovine growth hormone polyadenylation signal
   4553..5141    +  rep_origin     ori: high-copy-number ColE1/pMB1/pBR322/pUC origin of replication
>Addgene plasmid #39554 | Arf1-GFP | addgene full sequence | sequence record 324567 | Addgene NGS Result
TAGTTATTAATAGTAATCAATTACGGGGTCATTAGTTCATAGCCCATATATGGAGTTCCGCGTTACATAA
CTTACGGTAAATGGCCCGCCTGGCTGACCGCCCAACGACCCCCGCCCATTGACGTCAATAATGACGTATG
TTCCCATAGTAACGCCAATAGGGACTTTCCATTGACGTCAATGGGTGGAGTATTTACGGTAAACTGCCCA
CTTGGCAGTACATCAAGTGTATCATATGCCAAGTACGCCCCCTATTGACGTCAATGACGGTAAATGGCCC
GCCTGGCATTATGCCCAGTACATGACCTTATGGGACTTTCCTACTTGGCAGTACATCTACGTATTAGTCA
TCGCTATTACCATGGTGATGCGGTTTTGGCAGTACATCAATGGGCGTGGATAGCGGTTTGACTCACGGGG
ATTTCCAAGTCTCCACCCCATTGACGTCAATGGGAGTTTGTTTTGGCACCAAAATCAACGGGACTTTCCA
AAATGTCGTAACAACTCCGCCCCATTGACGCAAATGGGCGGTAGGCGTGTACGGTGGGAGGTCTATATAA
GCAGAGCTGGTTTAGTGAACCGTCAGATCCGCTAGCGCTACCGGACTCAGATCTCGAGACCATGGGGAAC
ATCTTCGCCAACCTCTTCAAGGGCCTTTTTGGCAAAAAAGAAATGCGCATCCTCATGGTGGGCCTGGATG
CTGCAGGGAAGACCACGATCCTCTACAAGCTTAAGCTGGGTGAGATCGTGACCACCATTCCCACCATAGG
CTTCAACGTGGAAACCGTGGAGTACAAGAACATCAGCTTCACTGTGTGGGACGTGGGTGGCCAGGACAAG
ATCCGGCCCCTGTGGCGCCACTACTTCCAGAACACACAAGGCCTGATCTTCGTGGTGGACAGCAATGACA
GAGAGCGTGTGAACGAGGCCCGTGAGGAGCTCATGAGGATGCTGGCCGAGGACGAGCTCCGGGATGCTGT
CCTCCTGGTGTTCGCCAACAAGCAGGACCTCCCCAACGCCATGAATGCGGCCGAGATCACAGACAAGCTG
GGGCTGCACTCACTACGCCACAGGAACTGGTACATTCAGGCCACCTGCGCCACCAGCGGCGACGGGCTCT
ATGAAGGACTGGACTGGCTGTCCAATCAGCTCCGGAACCAGAAGGCGGTACCGCGGGCCCGGGATCCACC
GGTCGCCACCATGGTGAGCAAGGGCGAGGAGCTGTTCACCGGGGTGGTGCCCATCCTGGTCGAGCTGGAC
GGCGACGTAAACGGCCACAAGTTCAGCGTGTCCGGCGAGGGCGAGGGCGATGCCACCTACGGCAAGCTGA
CCCTGAAGTTCATCTGCACCACCGGCAAGCTGCCCGTGCCCTGGCCCACCCTCGTGACCACCCTGACCTA
CGGCGTGCAGTGCTTCAGCCGCTACCCCGACCACATGAAGCAGCACGACTTCTTCAAGTCCGCCATGCCC
GAAGGCTACGTCCAGGAGCGCACCATCTTCTTCAAGGACGACGGCAACTACAAGACCCGCGCCGAGGTGA
AGTTCGAGGGCGACACCCTGGTGAACCGCATCGAGCTGAAGGGCATCGACTTCAAGGAGGACGGCAACAT
CCTGGGGCACAAGCTGGAGTACAACTACAACAGCCACAACGTCTATATCATGGCCGACAAGCAGAAGAAC
GGCATCAAGGTGAACTTCAAGATCCGCCACAACATCGAGGACGGCAGCGTGCAGCTCGCCGACCACTACC
AGCAGAACACCCCCATCGGCGACGGCCCCGTGCTGCTGCCCGACAACCACTACCTGAGCACCCAGTCCGC
CCTGAGCAAAGACCCCAACGAGAAGCGCGATCACATGGTCCTGCTGGAGTTCGTGACCGCCGCCGGGATC
ACTCTCGGCATGGACGAGCTGTACAAGTAAAGCGGCCGCGACTCTAGATCATAATCAGCCATACCACATT
TGTAGAGGTTTTACTTGCTTTAAAAAACCTCCCACACCTCCCCCTGAACCTGAAACATAAAATGAATGCA
ATTGTTGTTGTTAACTTGTTTATTGCAGCTTATAATGGTTACAAATAAAGCAATAGCATCACAAATTTCA
CAAATAAAGCATTTTTTTCACTGCATTCTAGTTGTGGTTTGTCCAAACTCATCAATGTATCTTAAGGCGT
AAATTGTAAGCGTTAATATTTTGTTAAAATTCGCGTTAAATTTTTGTTAAATCAGCTCATTTTTTAACCA
ATAGGCCGAAATCGGCAAAATCCCTTATAAATCAAAAGAATAGACCGAGATAGGGT
[37 nt withheld, positions 2297-2333]
AAAGAACGTGGACTCCAACGTCAAAGG
[49 nt withheld, positions 2361-2409]
T
[91 nt withheld, positions 2411-2501]
G
[124 nt withheld, positions 2503-2626]
CAGGTGGCACTTTTCGGGGAAATGTGCGCGGAACCCCTATTTGTTTATTTTTCTAAATACATTCAAATAT
GTATCCGCTCATGAGACAATAACCCTGATAAATGCTTCAATAATATTGAAAAAGGAAGAGTCCTGAGGCG
GAAAGAACCAGCTGTGGAATGTGTGTCAGTTAGGGTGTGGAAAGTCCCCAGGCTCCCCAGCAGGCAGAAG
TATGCAAAGCATGCATCTCAATTAGTCAGCAACCAGGTGTGGAAAGTCCCCAGGCTCCCCAGCAGGCAGA
AGTATGCAAAGCATGCATCTCAATTAGTCAGCAACCATAGTCCCGCCCCTAACTCCGCCCATCCCGCCCC
TAACTCCGCCCAGTTCCGCCCATTCTCCGCCCCATGGCTGACTAATTTTTTTTATTTATGCAGAGGCCGA
GGCCGCCTCGGCCTCTGAGCTATTCCAGAAGTAGTGAGGAGGCTTTTTTGGAGGCCTAGGCTTTTGCAAA
GATCGATCAAGAGACAGGATGAGGATCGTTTCGCATGATTGAACAAGATGGATTGCACGCAGGTTCTCCG
GCCGCTTGGGTGGAGAGGCTATTCGGCTATGACTGGGCACAACAGACAATCGGCTGCTCTGATGCCGCCG
TGTTCCGGCTGTCAGCGCAGGGGCGCCCGGTTCTTTTTGTCAAGACCGACCTGTCCGGTGCCCTGAATGA
ACTGCAAGACGAGGCAGCGCGGCTATCGTGGCTGGCCACGACGGGCGTTCCTTGCGCAGCTGTGCTCGAC
GTTGTCACTGAAGCGGGAAGGGACTGGCTGCTATTGGGCGAAGTGCCGGGGCAGGATCTCCTGTCATCTC
ACCTTGCTCCTGCCGAGAAAGTATCCATCATGGCTGATGCAATGCGGCGGCTGCATACGCTTGATCCGGC
TACCTGCCCATTCGACCACCAAGCGAAACATCGCATCGAGCGAGCACGTACTCGGATGGAAGCCGGTCTT
GTCGATCAGGATGATCTGGACGAAGAGCATCAGGGGCTCGCGCCAGCCGAACTGTTCGCCAGGCTCAAGG
CGAGCATGCCCGACGGCGAGGATCTCGTCGTGACCCATGGCGATGCCTGCTTGCCGAATATCATGGTGGA
AAATGGCCGCTTTTCTGGATTCATCGACTGTGGCCGGCTGGGTGTGGCGGACCGCTATCAGGACATAGCG
TTGGCTACCCGTGATATTGCTGAAGAGCTTGGCGGCGAATGGGCTGACCGCTTCCTCGTGCTTTACGGTA
TCGCCGCTCCCGATTCGCAGCGCATCGCCTTCTATCGCCTTCTTGACGAGTTCTTCTGAGCGGGACTCTG
GGGTTCGAAATGACCGACCAAGCGACGCCCAACCTGCCATCACGAGATTTCGATTCCACCGCCGCCTTCT
ATGAAAGGTTGGGCTTCGGAATCGTTTTCCGGGACGCCGGCTGGATGATCCTCCAGCGCGGGGATCTCAT
GCTGGAGTTCTTCGCCCACCCTAGGGGGAGGCTAACTGAAACACGGAAGGAGACAATACCGGAAGGAACC
CGCGCTATGACGGCAATAAAAAGACAGAATAAAACGCACGGTGTTGGGTCGTTTGTTCATAAACGCGGGG
TTCGGTCCCAGGGCTGGCACTCTGTCGATACCCCACCGAGACCCCATTGGGGCCAATACGCCCGCGTTTC
TTCCTTTTCCCCACCCCACCCCCCAAGTTCGGGTGAAGGCCCAGGGCTCGCAGCCAACGTCGGGGCGGCA
GGCCCTGCCATAGCCTCAGGTTACTCATATATACTTTAGATTGATTTAAAACTTCATTTTTAATTTAAAA
GGATCTAGGTGAAGATCCTTTTTGATAATCTCATGACCAAAATCCCTTAACGTGAGTTTTCGTTCCACTG
AGCGTCAGACCCCGTAGAAAAGATCAAAGGATCTTCTTGAGATCCTTTTTTTCTGCGCGTAATCTGCTGC
TTGCAAACAAAAAAACCACCGCTACCAGCGGTGGTTTGTTTGCCGGATCAAGAGCTACCAACTCTTTTTC
CGAAGGTAACTGGCTTCAGCAGAGCGCAGATACCAAATACTGTTCTTCTAGTGTAGCCGTAGTTAGGCCA
CCACTTCAAGAACTCTGTAGCACCGCCTACATACCTCGCTCTGCTAATCCTGTTACCAGTGGCTGCTGCC
AGTGGCGATAAGTCGTGTCTTACCGGGTTGGACTCAAGACGATAGTTACCGGATAAGGCGCAGCGGTCGG
GCTGAACGGGGGGTTCGTGCACACAGCCCAGCTTGGAGCGAACGACCTACACCGAACTGAGATACCTACA
GCGTGAGCTATGAGAAAGCGCCACGCTTCCCGAAGGGAGAAAGGCGGACAGGTATCCGGTAAGCGGCAGG
GTCGGAACAGGAGAGCGCACGAGGGAGCTTCCAGGGGGAAACGCCTGGTATCTTTATAGTCCTGTCGGGT
TTCGCCACCTCTGACTTGAGCGTCGATTTTTGTGATGCTCGTCAGGGGGGCGGAGCCTATGGAAAAACGC
CAGCAACGCGGCCTTTTTACGGTTCCTGGCCTTTTGCTGGCCTTTTGCTCACATGTTCTTTCCTGCGTTA
TCCCCTGATTCTGTGGATAACCGTATTACCGCCATGCAT
