>Addgene plasmid #39554 | Arf1-GFP | addgene partial sequence | sequence record 52938 | CMV-F 5'-CGCAAATGGGCGGTAGGCGTG-3'
AGCAGAGCTGGTTTAGTGAACCGTCAGATCCGCTAGCGCTACCGGACTCAGATCTCGAGACCATGGGGAA
CATCTTCGCCAACCTCTTCAAGGGCCTTTTTGGCAAAAAAGAAATGCGCATCCTCATGGTGGGCCTGGAT
GCTGCAGGGAAGACCACGATCCTCTACAAGCTTAAGCTGGGTGAGATCGTGACCACCATTCCCACCATAG
GCTTCAACGTGGAAACCGTGGAGTACAAGAACATCAGCTTCACTGTGTGGGACGTGGGTGGCCAGGACAA
GATCCGGCCCCTGTGGCGCCACTACTTCCAGAACACACAAGGCCTGATCTTCGTGGTGGACAGCAATGAC
AGAGAGCGTGTGAACGAGGCCCGTGAGGAGCTCATGAGGATGCTGGCCGAGGACGAGCTCCGGGATGCTG
TCCTCCTGGTGTTCGCCAACAAGCAGGACCTCCCCAACGCCATGAATGCGGCCGAGATCACAGACAAGCT
GGGGCTGCACTCACTACGCCACAGGAACTGGTACATTCAGGCCACCTGCGCCACCAGCGGCGACGGGCTC
TATGAAGGACTGGACTGGCTGTCCAATCAGCTCCGGAACCAGAAGGCGGTACCGCGGGCCCGGGATCCAC
CGGTCGCCACCATGGTGAGCAAGGGCGAGGAGCTGTTCACCGGGGTGGTGCCCATCCTGGTCGAGCTGGA
CGGCGACGTAAACGGCCACAAGTTCAGCGTGTCCGGCGAGGGCGAGGGCGATGCCACCTACGGCAAGCTG
ACCCTGAAGTTCATCTGCACCACCGGCAAGCTGCCCGTGCCCTGGCCCACCCTCGTGACCACCCTGACCT
ACGGCGTGCAGTGCTTCAGCCGCTACCCCGACCACATGAAGCAGCACGACTTCTTCAAGTCCGCCATGCC
CGAAGGCTACGTC
